>Addgene plasmid #85719 | pGCS-N2(3xHA) | addgene full sequence | sequence record 176309 | Addgene NGS Result
CGCCATTCTGCCTGGGGACGTCGGAGCAAGCTTGATTTAGGTGACACTATAGAATACAAGCTACTTGTTC
TTTTTGCAGGATCCATGTACCCATACGATGTTCCAGATTACGCTTATCCTTATGACGTACCTGACTATGC
ATACCCTTATGATGTACCAGACTACGCTGGCCGGCCAACAAGTTTGTACAAAAAAGCTGAACGAGAAACG
TAAAATGATATAAATATCAATATATTAAATTAGATTTTGCATAAAAAACAGACTACATAATACTGTAAAA
CACAACATATCCAGTCACTATGGCGGCCCCTCGAGGGGCCGCATTAGGCACCCCAGGCTTTACACTTTAT
GCTTCCGGCTCGTATAATGTGTGGATTTTGAGTTAGGATCCGTCGAGATTTTCAGGAGCTAAGGAAGCTA
AAATGGAGAAAAAAATCACTGGATATACCACCGTTGATATATCCCAATGGCATCGTAAAGAACATTTTGA
GGCATTTCAGTCAGTTGCTCAATGTACCTATAACCAGACCGTTCAGCTGGATATTACGGCCTTTTTAAAG
ACCGTAAAGAAAAATAAGCACAAGTTTTATCCGGCCTTTATTCACATTCTTGCCCGCCTGATGAATGCTC
ATCCGGAATTCCGTATGGCAATGAAAGACGGTGAGCTGGTGATATGGGATAGTGTTCACCCTTGTTACAC
CGTTTTCCATGAGCAAACTGAAACGTTTTCATCGCTCTGGAGTGAATACCACGACGATTTCCGGCAGTTT
CTACACATATATTCGCAAGATGTGGCGTGTTACGGTGAAAACCTGGCCTATTTCCCTAAAGGGTTTATTG
AGAATATGTTTTTCGTCTCAGCCAATCCCTGGGTGAGTTTCACCAGTTTTGATTTAAACGTGGCCAATAT
GGACAACTTCTTCGCCCCCGTTTTCACCATGGGCAAATATTATACGCAAGGCGACAAGGTGCTGATGCCG
CTGGCGATTCAGGTTCATCATGCCGTTTGTGATGGCTTCCATGTCGGCAGAATGCTTAATGAATTACAAC
AGTACTGCGATGAGTGGCAGGGCGGGGCGTAAACGCGTGGATCCGGCTTACTAAAAGCCAGATAACAGTA
TGCGTATTTGCGCGCTGATTTTTGCGGTATAAGAATATATACTGATATGTATACCCGAAGTATGTCAAAA
AGAGGTATGCTATGAAGCAGCGTATTACAGTGACAGTTGACAGCGACAGCTATCAGTTGCTCAAGGCATA
TATGATGTCAATATCTCCGGTCTGGTAAGCACAACCATGCAGAATGAAGCCCGTCGTCTGCGTGCCGAAC
GCTGGAAAGCGGAAAATCAGGAAGGGATGGCTGAGGTCGCCCGGTTTATTGAAATGAACGGCTCTTTTGC
TGACGAGAACAGGGGCTGGTGAAATGCAGTTTAAGGTTTACACCTATAAAAGAGAGAGCCGTTATCGTCT
GTTTGTGGATGTACAGAGTGATATTATTGACACGCCCGGGCGACGGATGGTGATCCCCCTGGCCAGTGCA
CGTCTGCTGTCAGATAAAGTCTCCCGTGAACTTTACCCGGTGGTGCATATCGGGGATGAAAGCTGGCGCA
TGATGACCACCGATATGGCCAGTGTGCCGGTCTCCGTTATCGGGGAAGAAGTGGCTGATCTCAGCCACCG
CGAAAATGACATCAAAAACGCCATTAACCTGATGTTCTGGGGAATATAAATGTCAGGCTCCCTTATACAC
AGCCAGTCTGCAGGTCGACCATAGTGACTGGATATGTTGTGTTTTACAGTATTATGTAGTCTGTTTTTTA
TGCAAAATCTAATTTAATATATTGATATTTATATCATTTTACGTTTCTCGTTCAGCTTTCTTGTACAAAG
TGGTTCTAGAACTATAGTGAGTCGTATTACGTAGATCCAGACATGATAAGATACATTGATGAGTTTGGAC
AAACCACAACTAGAATGCAGTGAAAAAAATGCTTTATTTGTGAAATTTGTGATGCTATTGCTTTATTTGT
AACCATTATAAGCTGCAATAAACAAGTTAACAACAACAATTGCATTCATTTTATGTTTCAGGTTCAGGGG
GAGGTGTGGGAGGTTTTTTAATTCGCGGCCGCGGCGCCAATGCATTGGGCCCGGTACCCAGCTTTTGTTC
CCTTTAGTGAGGGTTAATTGCGCGCTTGGCGTAATCATGGTCATAGCTGTTTCCTGTGTGAAATTGTTAT
CCGCTCACAATTCCACACAACATACGAGCCGGGAGCATAAAGTGTAAAGCCTGGGGTGCCTAATGAGTGA
GCTAACTCACATTAATTGCGTTGCGCTCACTGCCCGCTTTCCAGTCGGGAAACCTGTCGTGCCAGCTGCA
TTAATGAATCGGCCAACGCGCGGGGAGAGGCGGTTTGCGTATTGGGCGCTCTTCCGCTTCCTCGCTCACT
GACTCGCTGCGCTCGGTCGTTCGGCTGCGGCGAGCGGTATCAGCTCACTCAAAGGCGGTAATACGGTTAT
CCACAGAATCAGGGGATAACGCAGGAAAGAACATGTGAGCAAAAGGCCAGCAAAAGGCCAGGAACCGTAA
AAAGGCCGCGTTGCTGGCGTTTTTCCATAGGCTCCGCCCCCCTGACGAGCATCACAAAAATCGACGCTCA
AGTCAGAGGTGGCGAAACCCGACAGGACTATAAAGATACCAGGCGTTTCCCCCTGGAAGCTCCCTCGTGC
GCTCTCCTGTTCCGACCCTGCCGCTTACCGGATACCTGTCCGCCTTTCTCCCTTCGGGAAGCGTGGCGCT
TTCTCATAGCTCACGCTGTAGGTATCTCAGTTCGGTGTAGGTCGTTCGCTCCAAGCTGGGCTGTGTGCAC
GAACCCCCCGTTCAGCCCGACCGCTGCGCCTTATCCGGTAACTATCGTCTTGAGTCCAACCCGGTAAGAC
ACGACTTATCGCCACTGGCAGCAGCCACTGGTAACAGGATTAGCAGAGCGAGGTATGTAGGCGGTGCTAC
AGAGTTCTTGAAGTGGTGGCCTAACTACGGCTACACTAGAAGAACAGTATTTGGTATCTGCGCTCTGCTG
AAGCCAGTTACCTTCGGAAAAAGAGTTGGTAGCTCTTGATCCGGCAAACAAACCACCGCTGGTAGCGGTG
GTTTTTTTGTTTGCAAGCAGCAGATTACGCGCAGAAAAAAAGGATCTCAAGAAGATCCTTTGATCTTTTC
TACGGGGTCTGACGCTCAGTGGAACGAAAACTCACGTTAAGGGATTTTGGTCATGAGATTATCAAAAAGG
ATCTTCACCTAGATCCTTTTAAATTAAAAATGAAGTTTTAAATCAATCTAAAGTATATATGAGTAAACTT
GGTCTGACAGTTACCAATGCTTAATCAGTGAGGCACCTATCTCAGCGATCTGTCTATTTCGTTCATCCAT
AGTTGCCTGACTCCCCGTCGTGTAGATAACTACGATACGGGAGGGCTTACCATCTGGCCCCAGTGCTGCA
ATGATACCGCGAGACCCACGCTCACCGGCTCCAGATTTATCAGCAATAAACCAGCCAGCCGGAAGGGCCG
AGCGCAGAAGTGGTCCTGCAACTTTATCCGCCTCCATCCAGTCTATTAATTGTTGCCGGGAAGCTAGAGT
AAGTAGTTCGCCAGTTAATAGTTTGCGCAACGTTGTTGCCATTGCTACAGGCATCGTGGTGTCACGCTCG
TCGTTTGGTATGGCTTCATTCAGCTCCGGTTCCCAACGATCAAGGCGAGTTACATGATCCCCCATGTTGT
GCAAAAAAGCGGTTAGCTCCTTCGGTCCTCCGATCGTTGTCAGAAGTAAGTTGGCCGCAGTGTTATCACT
CATGGTTATGGCAGCACTGCATAATTCTCTTACTGTCATGCCATCCGTAAGATGCTTTTCTGTGACTGGT
GAGTACTCAACCAAGTCATTCTGAGAATAGTGTATGCGGCGACCGAGTTGCTCTTGCCCGGCGTCAATAC
GGGATAATACCGCGCCACATAGCAGAACTTTAAAAGTGCTCATCATTGGAAAACGTTCTTCGGGGCGAAA
ACTCTCAAGGATCTTACCGCTGTTGAGATCCAGTTCGATGTAACCCACTCGTGCACCCAACTGATCTTCA
GCATCTTTTACTTTCACCAGCGTTTCTGGGTGAGCAAAAACAGGAAGGCAAAATGCCGCAAAAAAGGGAA
TAAGGGCGACACGGAAATGTTGAATACTCATACTCTTCCTTTTTCAATATTATTGAAGCATTTATCAGGG
TTATTGTCTCATGAGCGGATACATATTTGAATGTATTTAGAAAAATAAACAAATAGGGGTTCCGCGCACA
TTTCCCCGAAAAGTGCCACCTAAATTGTAAGCGTTAATATTTTGTTAAAATTCGCGTTAAATTTTTGTTA
AATCAGCTCATTTTTTAACCAATAGGCCGAAATCGGCAAAATCCCTTATAAATCAAAAGAATAGACCGAG
ATAGGGT
[37 nt withheld, positions 4488-4524]
AAAGAACGTGGACTCCAACGTCAAAGG
[49 nt withheld, positions 4552-4600]
T
[91 nt withheld, positions 4602-4692]
G
[124 nt withheld, positions 4694-4817]
CCCATTCGCCATTCAGGCTGCGCAACTGTTGGGAAGGGCGATCGGTGCGGGCCTCTTCGCTATTACGCCA
GTCGACCGCCAATTCAATATGGCGTATATGGACTCATGCCAATTCAATATGGTGGATCTGGACCTGTGCC
AATTCAATATGGCGTATATGGACTCGTGCCAATTCAATATGGTGGATCTGGACCCCAGCCAATTCAATAT
GGCGGACTTGGCACCATGCCAATTCAATATGGCGGACCTGGCACTGTGCCAACTGGGGAGGGGTCTACTT
GGCACGGTGCCAAGTTTGAGGAGGGGTCTTGGCCCTGTGCCAAGTCCGCCATATTGAATTGGCATGGTGC
CAATAATGGCGGCCATATTGGCTATATGCCAGGATCAATATATAGGCAATATCCAATATGGCCCTATGCC
AATATGGCTATTGGCCAGGTTCAATACTATGTATTGGCCCTATGCCATATAGTATTCCATATATGGGTTT
TCCTATTGACGTAGATAGCCCCTCCCAATGGGCGGTCCCATATACCATATATGGGGCTTCCTAATACCGC
CCATAGCCACTCCCCCATTGACGTCAATGGTCTCTATATATGGTCTTTCCTATTGACGTCATATGGGCGG
TCCTATTGACGTATATGGCGCCTCCCCCATTGACGTCAATTACGGTAAATGGCCCGCCTGGCTCAATGCC
CATTGACGTCAATAGGACCACCCACCATTGACGTCAATGGGATGGCTCATTGCCCATTCATATCCGTTCT
CACGCCCCCTATTGACGTCAATGACGGTAAATGGCCCACTTGGCAGTACATCAATATCTATTAATAGTAA
CTTGGCAAGTACATTACTATTGGAAGTACGCCAGGGTACATTGGCAGTACTCCCATTGACGTCAATGGCG
GTAAATGGCCCGCGATGGCTGCCAAGTACATCCCCATTGACGTCAATGGGGAGGGGCAATGACGCAAATG
GGCGTTCCATTGACGTAAATGGGCGGTAGGCGTGCCTAATGGGAGGTCTATATAAGCAATGCTCGTTTAG
GGAAC
Features (pLannotate 1.2.2; 22 found; start..end, strand, type, name):
     35..53      +  promoter       SP6 promoter: promoter for bacteriophage SP6 RNA polymerase
     88..104     +  CDS            3xHA (fragment): three tandem HA epitope tags
    178..302     +  protein_bind   attR1: mutant version of attR; recombination site for the Gateway® LR reaction LR Clonase™
    339..369     +  promoter       lac UV5 promoter: E. coli lac promoter with an "up" mutation
    393..422     +  promoter       cat promoter (fragment): promoter of the E. coli cat gene encoding chloramphenicol acetyltransferase
    423..1082    +  CDS            CmR: chloramphenicol acetyltransferase; cat; confers resistance to chloramphenicol
   1261..1419    +  CDS            ccdA (fragment): CCDA_ECO57 - Also known as H, letA. Experimental evidence at protein level: Swiss-Prot protein existence level 1. Antitoxin component of a type II toxin-antitoxin (TA) system which inhibits the post-segregational killing (PSK) of plasmid-free cells, also referred to as a plasmid addiction system. Binds to and blocks the activity of CcdB; will also remove bound CcdB protein from the CcdB-GyrA complex by forming a CcdA-CcdB complex, a process termed rejuvenation. Functions as a transcriptional corepressor for the ccdAB operon, repression also requires CcdB (By similarity). From Escherichia coli
   1424..1726    +  CDS            ccdB: CCDB_ECOLI - Also known as G, letB, letD. Experimental evidence at protein level: Swiss-Prot protein existence level 1. Toxic component of a type II toxin-antitoxin (TA) system, functioning in plasmid maintainence. Responsible for the post- segregational killing (PSK) of plasmid-free cells, also referred to as a plasmid addiction system. Half-life of over 2 hours. Cell killing by CcdB is accompanied by filamentation, defects in chromosome and plasmid segregation, defects in cell division, formation of anucleate cells, decreased DNA synthesis and plasmid loss. Interferes with the activity of DN
   1770..1894    -  protein_bind   attR2: mutant version of attR; recombination site for the Gateway® LR reaction LR Clonase™
   1902..1919    -  promoter       T7 promoter (fragment): promoter for bacteriophage T7 RNA polymerase
   1924..2058    -  polyA_signal   SV40 poly(A) signal: SV40 polyadenylation signal
   2171..2189    -  promoter       T3 promoter: promoter for bacteriophage T3 RNA polymerase
   2234..2250    -  protein_bind   lac operator: The lac repressor binds to the lac operator to inhibit transcription in E. coli. This inhibition can be relieved by adding lactose or isopropyl-β-D-thiogalactopyranoside (IPTG). lac repressor encoded by lacI
   2258..2288    -  promoter       lac promoter: promoter for the E. coli lac operon
   2303..2324    -  protein_bind   CAP binding site: CAP binding activates transcription in the presence of cAMP. E. coli catabolite activator protein
   2337..2429    -  CDS            lacI (fragment): lac repressor; lacI; The lac repressor binds to the lac operator to inhibit transcription in E. coli. This inhibition can be relieved by adding lactose or isopropyl-β-D-thiogalactopyranoside (IPTG).
   2612..3200    -  rep_origin     ori: high-copy-number ColE1/pMB1/pBR322/pUC origin of replication
   3371..4231    -  CDS            AmpR: β-lactamase; bla; confers resistance to ampicillin, carbenicillin, and related antibiotics
   4232..4336    -  promoter       AmpR promoter: bla
   4389..4817    -  rep_origin     f1 ori (sequence partly withheld): f1 bacteriophage origin of replication; arrow indicates direction of (+) strand synthesis
   4822..4888    -  CDS            lacZα (fragment): LacZα fragment of β-galactosidase; lacZ fragment
   4895..5872    +  promoter       CMV IE94 promoter: enhancer/promoter region of simian cytomegalovirus major immediate early transcription unit IE94
