[The description below was written by a language model from this plasmid's Addgene catalogue record and pLannotate feature annotations shown in this document.]
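Description:
pGCS-N2(3xHA) is an empty Gateway destination vector built on the pCS2+ F/A backbone and intended for overexpressing N-terminally 3xHA-tagged proteins in vertebrate systems; the record lists mammalian, avian, Xenopus and zebrafish hosts. The 5,872-nt plasmid replicates in E. coli from a high-copy ColE1/pUC-type origin, also carries an f1 origin, and has an ampicillin resistance gene on the backbone. Remnants of lac regulatory sequences and small lacZα and lacI fragments are also annotated as backbone carry-over.

Expression is driven by the simian cytomegalovirus IE94 enhancer/promoter, which on the circular map lies directly upstream of an SP6 promoter, so the same plasmid can support both expression after transfection or injection and in vitro synthesis of sense RNA. Next comes the 3xHA epitope tag (only a short fragment of it was recognised by the annotation software), followed by the Gateway cassette: attR1 and attR2 flanking a chloramphenicol resistance gene and the ccdB toxin gene, with a partial ccdA. An SV40 polyadenylation signal follows attR2, and T7 and T3 promoters sit on the opposite strand downstream of the cassette. In an LR recombination with an entry clone, the gene of interest replaces the CmR/ccdB segment, placing it behind the HA tag, while ccdB counter-selects against unrecombined vector in ordinary strains. This is why the empty vector is maintained in a ccdB-tolerant strain under combined chloramphenicol and ampicillin selection. No insert is present. The plasmid belongs to a series of pCS2+-based Gateway vectors offering different tags.
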