Addgene plasmid #85719: pGCS-N2(3xHA)
Purpose: (Empty Backbone) Gateway destination vector
Depositing lab: Hai-Ning Du. Depositing organization: Wuhan University. Publication: Construction of a series of pCS2+ backbone-based Gateway vectors for overexpressing various tagged proteins in vertebrates. Wang HY, Li Y, Xue T, Cheng N, Du HN. Acta Biochim Biophys Sin (Shanghai). 2016 Oct 26. 10.1093/abbs/gmw107 PubMed 27797719.
Backbone
  Vector backbone: pCS2+ F/A
  Vector type: mammalian/avian/xenopus/zebrafish
  Tag / fusion protein: 3xHA (N terminal on backbone)
Growth in bacteria
  Bacterial resistance: Chloramphenicol and Ampicillin, 25 & 100 μg/mL
  Growth temperature: 37°C
  Growth strain: ccdB Survival
  Copy number: High Copy
Gene/Insert
  Gene/Insert name: None
  Tag / fusion protein: 3xHA (N terminal on backbone)
Terms and licenses: Academic/Nonprofit Terms; Industry Terms: Not Available to Industry
How to cite: pGCS-N2(3xHA) was a gift from Hai-Ning Du (Addgene plasmid # 85719 ; http://n2t.net/addgene:85719 ; RRID:Addgene_85719)
